Addgene plasmid #239647: pXYB111
Purpose: Expression vector of GFPuv with 3’ Triplex motif
Depositing lab: Xiaohan Yang. Depositing organization: Oak Ridge National Laboratory. Publication: A split ribozyme system for in vivo plant RNA imaging and genetic engineering. Liu Y, Rajput R, Islam MT, Valle ID, Yao T, Agrawal R, Boone BA, Eckert CA, Abraham PE, Chen JG, Tuskan GA, Yang X. Plant Biotechnol J. 2025 May;23(5):1640-1649. doi: 10.1111/pbi.14612. Epub 2025 Feb 7. PubMed 39919021.
Backbone
  Vector backbone: pCAMBIA1305.1
  Vector type: Plant Expression, Synthetic Biology
Growth in bacteria
  Bacterial resistance: Kanamycin, 50 μg/mL
  Growth temperature: 37°C
  Growth strain: DH5alpha
  Copy number: Unknown
Gene/Insert
  Gene/Insert name: GFPuv+Triplex
Terms and licenses: Academic/Nonprofit Terms; Industry Terms: Not Available to Industry
How to cite: pXYB111 was a gift from Xiaohan Yang (Addgene plasmid # 239647 ; http://n2t.net/addgene:239647 ; RRID:Addgene_239647)
