[The description below was written by a language model from this plasmid's Addgene catalogue record and pLannotate feature annotations shown in this document.]
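Description:
pXYB111 is a plant expression binary vector of about 14.2 kb, built on the pCAMBIA1305.1 backbone and designed to express GFPuv carrying a 3' Triplex motif. As a T-DNA binary plasmid it carries two replication systems. A ColE1/pBR322-type origin with the bom mobilisation region supports propagation in E. coli, while the pVS1 oriV with its RepA and StaA proteins supports replication and stable maintenance in Agrobacterium. Bacterial selection is by kanamycin, through an aphA-3 gene located outside the T-DNA.

Between the nopaline-type left and right border repeats, the feature table shows three plant expression units. The payload cassette consists of a CaMV 35S promoter followed by a roughly 900 nt region and the Arabidopsis HSP18.2 terminator. The annotation software did not recognise GFPuv or the Triplex element in this region, picking up only a very short match labelled CopGFP, so their placement here is inferred from the catalogue description rather than from the annotation. RNA triplex elements placed at a 3' end are generally used to stabilise transcripts, although the record does not state this role for this construct.

A second cassette retains the backbone's GUSPlus reporter, a β-glucuronidase gene interrupted by a catalase intron that limits expression to plants. It carries a His tag and is driven by another 35S promoter with a NOS terminator. The third unit is an enhanced 35S promoter driving a Tn5 NeoR/KanR (nptII) gene with the CaMV poly(A) signal, which provides a plant selection marker. Remnants of lacZα and the pUC cloning site are also present. The associated work concerns a split ribozyme system for plant RNA imaging and engineering, but the record does not say what role this plasmid plays in it.
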