Features (pLannotate 1.2.2; 26 found; start..end, strand, type, name):
     20..361     -  promoter       CaMV 35S promoter: strong constitutive promoter from cauliflower mosaic virus
    601..755     -  CDS            lacZα (fragment): LacZα fragment of β-galactosidase; lacZ fragment
    758..778     -  misc_feature   MCS (fragment): pUC18/19 multiple cloning site
   1269..1610    +  promoter       CaMV 35S promoter: strong constitutive promoter from cauliflower mosaic virus
   1897..1920    +  CDS            CopGFP (fragment): green fluorescent protein 2 from Pontellina plumata, also known as ppluGFP2 (Shagin et al., 2004)
   2510..2758    +  terminator     HSP terminator: efficient transcription terminator from the Arabidopsis thaliana heat shock protein 18.2 gene (Nagaya et al., 2010)
   3470..3492    -  protein_bind   lac operator (fragment): The lac repressor binds to the lac operator to inhibit transcription in E. coli. This inhibition can be relieved by adding lactose or isopropyl-β-D-thiogalactopyranoside (IPTG). lac repressor encoded by lacI
   3496..3526    -  promoter       lac promoter: promoter for the E. coli lac operon
   3541..3562    -  protein_bind   CAP binding site: CAP binding activates transcription in the presence of cAMP. E. coli catabolite activator protein
   3575..3663    -  CDS            lacI (fragment): lac repressor; lacI; The lac repressor binds to the lac operator to inhibit transcription in E. coli. This inhibition can be relieved by adding lactose or isopropyl-β-D-thiogalactopyranoside (IPTG).
   3753..4429    +  promoter       CaMV 35S promoter (enhanced): cauliflower mosaic virus 35S promoter with a duplicated enhancer region
   4502..5294    +  CDS            NeoR/KanR (fragment): aminoglycoside phosphotransferase from Tn5; aph(3')-II (or nptII); confers resistance to neomycin, kanamycin, and G418 (Geneticin®)
   5334..5508    +  polyA_signal   CaMV poly(A) signal: cauliflower mosaic virus polyadenylation signal
   5586..5610    -  misc_feature   LB T-DNA repeat: left border repeat from nopaline C58 T-DNA
   6035..6829    +  CDS            KanR: aminoglycoside phosphotransferase; aphA-3; confers resistance to kanamycin
   6916..7504    +  rep_origin     ori: high-copy-number ColE1/pMB1/pBR322/pUC origin of replication
   7690..7830    -  misc_feature   bom: basis of mobility region from pBR322
   7932..7971    -  CDS            rop (fragment): Rop protein, which maintains plasmids at low copy number; rop
   8174..8368    -  rep_origin     pVS1 oriV: origin of replication for the Pseudomonas plasmid pVS1 (Heeb et al., 2000)
   8434..9507    -  CDS            pVS1 RepA: replication protein from the Pseudomonas plasmid pVS1 (Heeb et al., 2000)
   9936..10565   -  CDS            pVS1 StaA: stability protein from the Pseudomonas plasmid pVS1 (Heeb et al., 2000)
  11125..11526   -  CDS            Y4CG_SINFN (fragment): Protein inferred from homology: Swiss-Prot protein existence level 3. From Sinorhizobium fredii (strain NBRC 101917 / NGR234).
  11866..11890   -  misc_feature   RB T-DNA repeat: right border repeat from nopaline C58 T-DNA
  11912..12164   -  terminator     NOS terminator: nopaline synthase terminator and poly(A) signal
  12196..12213   -  CDS            7xHis (fragment): 6xHis affinity tag
  12220..14242   -  CDS            GUSPlus™: β-glucuronidase codon-optimized Staphylococcus gusA gene with a catalase intron to ensure expression in plants but not bacteria
>Addgene plasmid #239647 | pXYB111 | addgene full sequence | sequence record 477066 | Addgene NGS Result
GTCAAGAGTCCCCCGTGTTCTCTCCAAATGAAATGAACTTCCTTATATAGAGGAAGGGTCTTGCGAAGGA
TAGTGGGATTGTGCGTCATCCCTTACGTCAGTGGAGATATCACATCAATCCACTTGCTTTGAAGACGTGG
TTGGAACGTCTTCTTTTTCCACGATGCTCCTCGTGGGTGGGGGTCCATCTTTGGGACCACTGTCGGCAGA
GGCATCTTCAACGATGGCCTTTCCTTTATCGCAATGATGGCATTTGTAGGAGCCACCTTCCTTTTCCACT
ATCTTCACAATAAAGTGACAGATAGCTGGGCAATGGAATCCGAGGAGGTTTCCGGATATTACCCTTTGTT
GAAAAGTCTCAATTGCCCTTTGGTCTTCTGAGACTGTATCTTTGATATTTTTGGAGTAGACAAGTGTGTC
GTGCTCCACCATGTTGACGAAGATTTTCTTCTTGTCATTGAGTCGTAAGAGACTCTGTATGAACTGTTCG
CCAGTCTTTACGGCGAGTTCTGTTAGGTCCTCTATTTGAATCTTTGACTCCATGAAGCTAAACTGAAGGC
GGGAAACGACAATCTGATCCAAGCTCAAGCTGCTCTAGCATTCGCCATTCAGGCTGCGCAACTGTTGGGA
AGGGCGATCGGTGCGGGCCTCTTCGCTATTACGCCAGCTGGCGAAAGGGGGATGTGCTGCAAGGCGATTA
AGTTGGGTAACGCCAGGGTTTTCCCAGTCACGACGTTGTAAAACGACGGCCAGTGCCAAGCTTGCATGCC
TGCAGGTCCCCAGATTAGCCTTTTCAATTTCAGAAAGAATGCTAACCCACAGATGGTTAGAGAGGCTTAC
GCAGCAGGTCTCATCAAGACGATCTACCCGAGCAATAATCTCCAGGAAATCAAATACCTTCCCAAGAAGG
TTAAAGATGCAGTCAAAAGATTCAGGACTAACTGCATCAAGAACACAGAGAAAGATATATTTCTCAAGAT
CAGAAGTACTATTCCAGTATGGACGATTCAAGGCTTGCTTCACAAACCAAGGCAAGTAATAGAGATTGGA
GTCTCTAAAAAGGTAGTTCCCACTGAATCAAAGGCCATGGAGTCAAAGATTCAAATAGAGGACCTAACAG
AACTCGCCGTAAAGACTGGCGAACAGTTCATACAGAGTCTCTTACGACTCAATGACAAGAAGAAAATCTT
CGTCAACATGGTGGAGCACGACACACTTGTCTACTCCAAAAATATCAAAGATACAGTCTCAGAAGACCAA
AGGGCAATTGAGACTTTTCAACAAAGGGTAATATCCGGAAACCTCCTCGGATTCCATTGCCCAGCTATCT
GTCACTTTATTGTGAAGATAGTGGAAAAGGAAGGTGGCTCCTACAAATGCCATCATTGCGATAAAGGAAA
GGCCATCGTTGAAGATGCCTCTGCCGACAGTGGTCCCAAAGATGGACCCCCACCCACGAGGAGCATCGTG
GAAAAAGAAGACGTTCCAACCACGTCTTCAAAGCAAGTGGATTGATGTGATATCTCCACTGACGTAAGGG
ATGACGCACAATCCCACTATCCTTCGCAAGACCCTTCCTCTATATAAGGAAGTTCATTTCATTTGGAGAG
AACACGGGGGACTCAAACATTACTCATTCACAAAACCATCTTAAAGCAACTACACAAGTCTTGAAATTTT
CTCATATTTTCTATTTACTATATAAACTTTTAATCAAATCAAGATTAAAGTTAATTAAATGACAACCTTC
AAAATCGAGTCCCGGATCCACGGCAACCTCAACGGGGAGAAGTTCGAGTTGGTTGGAGGTGGAGTAGGTG
AGGAGGGTCGCCTCGAGATTGAGATGAAGACTAAAGATAAACCACTGGCATTCTCTCCCTTCCTGCTGAC
CACTTGCATGGGTTACGGGTTCTACCACTTCGCCAGCTTCCCAAAGGGGATTAAGAACATCTATCTTCAT
GCTGCAACGAACGGAGGTTACACCAACACCAGGAAGGAGATCTATGAAGACGGCGGCATCTTGGAGGTCA
ACTTCCGTTACACTTACGAGTTCAACAAGATCATCGGTGACGTCGAGTGCATTGGACATGGATTCCCAAG
TCAGAGTCCGATCTTCAAGGACACGATCGTGAAGAGTTGTCCCACGGTGGACCTGATGTTGCCAATGTCC
GGGAACATCATCGCCAGCTCCTACGCTTACGCCTTCCAACTGAAGGACGGCTCTTTCTACACGGCAGAAG
TCAAGAACAACATAGACTTCAAGAATCCAATCCACGAGTCCTTCTCGAAGTCAGGGCCCATGTTCACCCA
CAGACGTGTCGAGGAGACTCTCACCAAGGAGAACCTTGCCATAGTGGAGTACCAGCAGGTTTTCAACAGC
GCCCCAAGAGACATGTAGGATTCGTCAGTAGGGTTGTAAAGGTTTTTCTTTTCCTGAGAAAACAACCTTT
TGTTTTCTCAGGTTTTGCTTTTTGGCCTTTCCCTAGCTTTAAAAAAAAAAAAGCAAAAATATGAAGATGA
AGATGAAATATTTGGTGTGTCAAATAAAAAGCTTGTGTGCTTAAGTTTGTGTTTTTTTCTTGGCTTGTTG
TGTTATGAATTTGTGGCTTTTTCTAATATTAAATGAATGTAAGATCTCATTATAATGAATAAACAAATGT
TTCTATAATCCATTGTGAATGTTTTGTTGGATCTCTTCTGCAGCATATAACTACTGTATGTGCTATGGTA
TGGACTATGGAATATGATTAAAGATAAGATGGGCTCATAGAGTAAAACGAGGCGAGGGACCTATAAACCT
CCCTTCATCATGCTATTTCATGATCTATTTTATAAAATAAAGATGTAGAAAAAAGTAAGCGTAATAACCG
CAAAACAAATGATTTAAAACATGGCACATAATGAGGAGATTAAGTTCGGTTTACGTTTATTTTAGTACTA
ATTGTAACGTGAGACTACGTATCGGGAATCGCCTAATTAAAGCATTAATGCGAACCTGATTAGATTCACC
GACCCTCCTATCGTGTCGACCTTTCTGTTTCTTAGAATTTTTTGGTAGTCTATGTACTAATAATGTCAGC
TTCGTATTTATTTCATAAGCAATTTGCATTTGCAATTTGTTTTTTACTTTTATTTTTATTGTATTGTGGA
ATGTGGACTCGTACCAACATGAAGTTATATACCACCAAAAAAATTACAGTTAGTCAAAAGATTCACGAGT
GAGAGCTACTTATGATTGTCTTTTACGTATATGTCTAATTGTCTATTTGCTCAATAATCTTTGTACTTTC
TTTTGTCGTTGATAAAATCACAAAGTTCCAAAAGTAATCGAATGATTTGCTTTTAAGAAAAGAAGAGCTC
AATAATTCAACATATATCTGTACACAATTACCGCCTTTGAGTGAGCTCTAGATGCCACCTGACGTCTAAG
AAGAATTCGTAATCATGGTCATAGCTGTTTCCTGTGTGAAATTGTTATCCGCTCACAATTCCACACAACA
TACGAGCCGGAAGCATAAAGTGTAAAGCCTGGGGTGCCTAATGAGTGAGCTAACTCACATTAATTGCGTT
GCGCTCACTGCCCGCTTTCCAGTCGGGAAACCTGTCGTGCCAGCTGCATTAATGAATCGGCCAACGCGCG
GGGAGAGGCGGTTTGCGTATTGGCTAGAGCAGCTTGCCAACATGGTGGAGCACGACACTCTCGTCTACTC
CAAGAATATCAAAGATACAGTCTCAGAAGACCAAAGGGCTATTGAGACTTTTCAACAAAGGGTAATATCG
GGAAACCTCCTCGGATTCCATTGCCCAGCTATCTGTCACTTCATCAAAAGGACAGTAGAAAAGGAAGGTG
GCACCTACAAATGCCATCATTGCGATAAAGGAAAGGCTATCGTTCAAGATGCCTCTGCCGACAGTGGTCC
CAAAGATGGACCCCCACCCACGAGGAGCATCGTGGAAAAAGAAGACGTTCCAACCACGTCTTCAAAGCAA
GTGGATTGATGTGAACATGGTGGAGCACGACACTCTCGTCTACTCCAAGAATATCAAAGATACAGTCTCA
GAAGACCAAAGGGCTATTGAGACTTTTCAACAAAGGGTAATATCGGGAAACCTCCTCGGATTCCATTGCC
CAGCTATCTGTCACTTCATCAAAAGGACAGTAGAAAAGGAAGGTGGCACCTACAAATGCCATCATTGCGA
TAAAGGAAAGGCTATCGTTCAAGATGCCTCTGCCGACAGTGGTCCCAAAGATGGACCCCCACCCACGAGG
AGCATCGTGGAAAAAGAAGACGTTCCAACCACGTCTTCAAAGCAAGTGGATTGATGTGATATCTCCACTG
ACGTAAGGGATGACGCACAATCCCACTATCCTTCGCAAGACCCTTCCTCTATATAAGGAAGTTCATTTCA
TTTGGAGAGGACACGCTGAAATCACCAGTCTCTCTCTACAAATCTATCTCTCTCGAGCTTTCGCAGATCC
CGGGGGGCAATGAGATATGGGGATTGAACAAGATGGATTGCACGCAGGTTCTCCGGCCGCTTGGGTGGAG
AGGCTATTCGGCTATGACTGGGCACAACAGACAATCGGCTGCTCTGATGCCGCCGTGTTCCGGCTGTCAG
CGCAGGGGCGCCCGGTTCTTTTTGTCAAGACCGACCTGTCCGGTGCCCTGAATGAACTCCAGGACGAGGC
AGCGCGGCTATCGTGGCTGGCCACGACGGGCGTTCCTTGCGCAGCTGTGCTCGACGTTGTCACTGAAGCG
GGAAGGGACTGGCTGCTATTGGGCGAAGTGCCGGGGCAGGATCTCCTGTCATCTCACCTTGCTCCTGCCG
AGAAAGTATCCATCATGGCTGATGCAATGCGGCGGCTGCATACGCTTGATCCGGCTACCTGCCCATTCGA
CCACCAAGCGAAACATCGCATCGAGCGAGCACGTACTCGGATGGAAGCCGGTCTTGTCGATCAGGATGAT
CTGGACGAAGAGCATCAGGGGCTCGCGCCAGCCGAACTGTTCGCCAGGCTCAAGGCGCGCATGCCCGACG
GCGAGGATCTCGTCGTGACACATGGCGATGCCTGCTTGCCGAATATCATGGTGGAAAATGGCCGCTTTTC
TGGATTCATCGACTGTGGCCGGCTGGGTGTGGCGGACCGCTATCAGGACATAGCGTTGGCTACCCGTGAT
ATTGCTGAAGAGCTTGGCGGCGAATGGGCTGACCGCTTCCTCGTGCTTTACGGTATCGCCGCTCCCGATT
CGCAGCGCATCGCCTTCTATCGCCTTCTTGACGAGTTCTTCTGAAGTAGATGCCGACCGGATCTGTCGAT
CGACAAGCTCGAGTTTCTCCATAATAATGTGTGAGTAGTTCCCAGATAAGGGAATTAGGGTTCCTATAGG
GTTTCGCTCATGTGTTGAGCATATAAGAAACCCTTAGTATGTATTTGTATTTGTAAAATACTTCTATCAA
TAAAATTTCTAATTCCTAAAACCAAAATCCAGTACTAAAATCCAGATCCCCCGAATTAATTCGGCGTTAA
TTCAGTACATTAAAAACGTCCGCAATGTGTTATTAAGTTGTCTAAGCGTCAATTTGTTTACACCACAATA
TATCCTGCCACCAGCCAGCCAACAGCTCCCCGACCGGCAGCTCGGCACAAAATCACCACTCGATACAGGC
AGCCCATCAGTCCGGGACGGCGTCAGCGGGAGAGCCGTTGTAAGGCGGCAGACTTTGCTCATGTTACCGA
TGCTATTCGGAAGAACGGCAACTAAGCTGCCGGGTTTGAAACACGGATGATCTCGCGGAGGGTAGCATGT
TGATTGTAACGATGACAGAGCGTTGCTGCCTGTGATCACCGCGGTTTCAAAATCGGCTCCGTCGATACTA
TGTTATACGCCAACTTTGAAAACAACTTTGAAAAAGCTGTTTTCTGGTATTTAAGGTTTTAGAATGCAAG
GAACAGTGAATTGGAGTTCGTCTTGTTATAATTAGCTTCTTGGGGTATCTTTAAATACTGTAGAAAAGAG
GAAGGAAATAATAAATGGCTAAAATGAGAATATCACCGGAATTGAAAAAACTGATCGAAAAATACCGCTG
CGTAAAAGATACGGAAGGAATGTCTCCTGCTAAGGTATATAAGCTGGTGGGAGAAAATGAAAACCTATAT
TTAAAAATGACGGACAGCCGGTATAAAGGGACCACCTATGATGTGGAACGGGAAAAGGACATGATGCTAT
GGCTGGAAGGAAAGCTGCCTGTTCCAAAGGTCCTGCACTTTGAACGGCATGATGGCTGGAGCAATCTGCT
CATGAGTGAGGCCGATGGCGTCCTTTGCTCGGAAGAGTATGAAGATGAACAAAGCCCTGAAAAGATTATC
GAGCTGTATGCGGAGTGCATCAGGCTCTTTCACTCCATCGACATATCGGATTGTCCCTATACGAATAGCT
TAGACAGCCGCTTAGCCGAATTGGATTACTTACTGAATAACGATCTGGCCGATGTGGATTGCGAAAACTG
GGAAGAAGACACTCCATTTAAAGATCCGCGCGAGCTGTATGATTTTTTAAAGACGGAAAAGCCCGAAGAG
GAACTTGTCTTTTCCCACGGCGACCTGGGAGACAGCAACATCTTTGTGAAAGATGGCAAAGTAAGTGGCT
TTATTGATCTTGGGAGAAGCGGCAGGGCGGACAAGTGGTATGACATTGCCTTCTGCGTCCGGTCGATCAG
GGAGGATATCGGGGAAGAACAGTATGTCGAGCTATTTTTTGACTTACTGGGGATCAAGCCTGATTGGGAG
AAAATAAAATATTATATTTTACTGGATGAATTGTTTTAGTACCTAGAATGCATGACCAAAATCCCTTAAC
GTGAGTTTTCGTTCCACTGAGCGTCAGACCCCGTAGAAAAGATCAAAGGATCTTCTTGAGATCCTTTTTT
TCTGCGCGTAATCTGCTGCTTGCAAACAAAAAAACCACCGCTACCAGCGGTGGTTTGTTTGCCGGATCAA
GAGCTACCAACTCTTTTTCCGAAGGTAACTGGCTTCAGCAGAGCGCAGATACCAAATACTGTCCTTCTAG
TGTAGCCGTAGTTAGGCCACCACTTCAAGAACTCTGTAGCACCGCCTACATACCTCGCTCTGCTAATCCT
GTTACCAGTGGCTGCTGCCAGTGGCGATAAGTCGTGTCTTACCGGGTTGGACTCAAGACGATAGTTACCG
GATAAGGCGCAGCGGTCGGGCTGAACGGGGGGTTCGTGCACACAGCCCAGCTTGGAGCGAACGACCTACA
CCGAACTGAGATACCTACAGCGTGAGCTATGAGAAAGCGCCACGCTTCCCGAAGGGAGAAAGGCGGACAG
GTATCCGGTAAGCGGCAGGGTCGGAACAGGAGAGCGCACGAGGGAGCTTCCAGGGGGAAACGCCTGGTAT
CTTTATAGTCCTGTCGGGTTTCGCCACCTCTGACTTGAGCGTCGATTTTTGTGATGCTCGTCAGGGGGGC
GGAGCCTATGGAAAAACGCCAGCAACGCGGCCTTTTTACGGTTCCTGGCCTTTTGCTGGCCTTTTGCTCA
CATGTTCTTTCCTGCGTTATCCCCTGATTCTGTGGATAACCGTATTACCGCCTTTGAGTGAGCTGATACC
GCTCGCCGCAGCCGAACGACCGAGCGCAGCGAGTCAGTGAGCGAGGAAGCGGAAGAGCGCCTGATGCGGT
ATTTTCTCCTTACGCATCTGTGCGGTATTTCACACCGCATATGGTGCACTCTCAGTACAATCTGCTCTGA
TGCCGCATAGTTAAGCCAGTATACACTCCGCTATCGCTACGTGACTGGGTCATGGCTGCGCCCCGACACC
CGCCAACACCCGCTGACGCGCCCTGACGGGCTTGTCTGCTCCCGGCATCCGCTTACAGACAAGCTGTGAC
CGTCTCCGGGAGCTGCATGTGTCAGAGGTTTTCACCGTCATCACCGAAACGCGCGAGGCAGGGTGCCTTG
ATGTGGGCGCCGGCGGTCGAGTGGCGACGGCGCGGCTTGTCCGCGCCCTGGTAGATTGCCTGGCCGTAGG
CCAGCCATTTTTGAGCGGCCAGCGGCCGCGATAGGCCGACGCGAAGCGGCGGGGCGTAGGGAGCGCAGCG
ACCGAAGGGTAGGCGCTTTTTGCAGCTCTTCGGCTGTGCGCTGGCCAGACAGTTATGCACAGGCCAGGCG
GGTTTTAAGAGTTTTAATAAGTTTTAAAGAGTTTTAGGCGGAAAAATCGCCTTTTTTCTCTTTTATATCA
GTCACTTACATGTGTGACCGGTTCCCAATGTACGGCTTTGGGTTCCCAATGTACGGGTTCCGGTTCCCAA
TGTACGGCTTTGGGTTCCCAATGTACGTGCTATCCACAGGAAAGAGACCTTTTCGACCTTTTTCCCCTGC
TAGGGCAATTTGCCCTAGCATCTGCTCCGTACATTAGGAACCGGCGGATGCTTCGCCCTCGATCAGGTTG
CGGTAGCGCATGACTAGGATCGGGCCAGCCTGCCCCGCCTCCTCCTTCAAATCGTACTCCGGCAGGTCAT
TTGACCCGATCAGCTTGCGCACGGTGAAACAGAACTTCTTGAACTCTCCGGCGCTGCCACTGCGTTCGTA
GATCGTCTTGAACAACCATCTGGCTTCTGCCTTGCCTGCGGCGCGGCGTGCCAGGCGGTAGAGAAAACGG
CCGATGCCGGGATCGATCAAAAAGTAATCGGGGTGAACCGTCAGCACGTCCGGGTTCTTGCCTTCTGTGA
TCTCGCGGTACATCCAATCAGCTAGCTCGATCTCGATGTACTCCGGCCGCCCGGTTTCGCTCTTTACGAT
CTTGTAGCGGCTAATCAAGGCTTCACCCTCGGATACCGTCACCAGGCGGCCGTTCTTGGCCTTCTTCGTA
CGCTGCATGGCAACGTGCGTGGTGTTTAACCGAATGCAGGTTTCTACCAGGTCGTCTTTCTGCTTTCCGC
CATCGGCTCGCCGGCAGAACTTGAGTACGTCCGCAACGTGTGGACGGAACACGCGGCCGGGCTTGTCTCC
CTTCCCTTCCCGGTATCGGTTCATGGATTCGGTTAGATGGGAAACCGCCATCAGTACCAGGTCGTAATCC
CACACACTGGCCATGCCGGCCGGCCCTGCGGAAACCTCTACGTGCCCGTCTGGAAGCTCGTAGCGGATCA
CCTCGCCAGCTCGTCGGTCACGCTTCGACAGACGGAAAACGGCCACGTCCATGATGCTGCGACTATCGCG
GGTGCCCACGTCATAGAGCATCGGAACGAAAAAATCTGGTTGCTCGTCGCCCTTGGGCGGCTTCCTAATC
GACGGCGCACCGGCTGCCGGCGGTTGCCGGGATTCTTTGCGGATTCGATCAGCGGCCGCTTGCCACGATT
CACCGGGGCGTGCTTCTGCCTCGATGCGTTGCCGCTGGGCGGCCTGCGCGGCCTTCAACTTCTCCACCAG
GTCATCACCCAGCGCCGCGCCGATTTGTACCGGGCCGGATGGTTTGCGACCGCTCACGCCGATTCCTCGG
GCTTGGGGGTTCCAGTGCCATTGCAGGGCCGGCAGGCAACCCAGCCGCTTACGCCTGGCCAACCGCCCGT
TCCTCCACACATGGGGCATTCCACGGCGTCGGTGCCTGGTTGTTCTTGATTTTCCATGCCGCCTCCTTTA
GCCGCTAAAATTCATCTACTCATTTATTCATTTGCTCATTTACTCTGGTAGCTGCGCGATGTATTCAGAT
AGCAGCTCGGTAATGGTCTTGCCTTGGCGTACCGCGTACATCTTCAGCTTGGTGTGATCCTCCGCCGGCA
ACTGAAAGTTGACCCGCTTCATGGCTGGCGTGTCTGCCAGGCTGGCCAACGTTGCAGCCTTGCTGCTGCG
TGCGCTCGGACGGCCGGCACTTAGCGTGTTTGTGCTTTTGCTCATTTTCTCTTTACCTCATTAACTCAAA
TGAGTTTTGATTTAATTTCAGCGGCCAGCGCCTGGACCTCGCGGGCAGCGTCGCCCTCGGGTTCTGATTC
AAGAACGGTTGTGCCGGCGGCGGCAGTGCCTGGGTAGCTCACGCGCTGCGTGATACGGGACTCAAGAATG
GGCAGCTCGTACCCGGCCAGCGCCTCGGCAACCTCACCGCCGATGCGCGTGCCTTTGATCGCCCGCGACA
CGACAAAGGCCGCTTGTAGCCTTCCATCCGTGACCTCAATGCGCTGCTTAACCAGCTCCACCAGGTCGGC
GGTGGCCCATATGTCGTAAGGGCTTGGCTGCACCGGAATCAGCACGAAGTCGGCTGCCTTGATCGCGGAC
ACAGCCAAGTCCGCCGCCTGGGGCGCTCCGTCGATCACTACGAAGTCGCGCCGGCCGATGGCCTTCACGT
CGCGGTCAATCGTCGGGCGGTCGATGCCGACAACGGTTAGCGGTTGATCTTCCCGCACGGCCGCCCAATC
GCGGGCACTGCCCTGGGGATCGGAATCGACTAACAGAACATCGGCCCCGGCGAGTTGCAGGGCGCGGGCT
AGATGGGTTGCGATGGTCGTCTTGCCTGACCCGCCTTTCTGGTTAAGTACAGCGATAACCTTCATGCGTT
CCCCTTGCGTATTTGTTTATTTACTCATCGCATCATATACGCAGCGACCGCATGACGCAAGCTGTTTTAC
TCAAATACACATCACCTTTTTAGACGGCGGCGCTCGGTTTCTTCAGCGGCCAAGCTGGCCGGCCAGGCCG
CCAGCTTGGCATCAGACAAACCGGCCAGGATTTCATGCAGCCGCACGGTTGAGACGTGCGCGGGCGGCTC
GAACACGTACCCGGCCGCGATCATCTCCGCCTCGATCTCTTCGGTAATGAAAAACGGTTCGTCCTGGCCG
TCCTGGTGCGGTTTCATGCTTGTTCCTCTTGGCGTTCATTCTCGGCGGCCGCCAGGGCGTCGGCCTCGGT
CAATGCGTCCTCACGGAAGGCACCGCGCCGCCTGGCCTCGGTGGGCGTCACTTCCTCGCTGCGCTCAAGT
GCGCGGTACAGGGTCGAGCGATGCACGCCAAGCAGTGCAGCCGCCTCTTTCACGGTGCGGCCTTCCTGGT
CGATCAGCTCGCGGGCGTGCGCGATCTGTGCCGGGGTGAGGGTAGGGCGGGGGCCAAACTTCACGCCTCG
GGCCTTGGCGGCCTCGCGCCCGCTCCGGGTGCGGTCGATGATTAGGGAACGCTCGAACTCGGCAATGCCG
GCGAACACGGTCAACACCATGCGGCCGGCCGGCGTGGTGGTGTCGGCCCACGGCTCTGCCAGGCTACGCA
GGCCCGCGCCGGCCTCCTGGATGCGCTCGGCAATGTCCAGTAGGTCGCGGGTGCTGCGGGCCAGGCGGTC
TAGCCTGGTCACTGTCACAACGTCGCCAGGGCGTAGGTGGTCAAGCATCCTGGCCAGCTCCGGGCGGTCG
CGCCTGGTGCCGGTGATCTTCTCGGAAAACAGCTTGGTGCAGCCGGCCGCGTGCAGTTCGGCCCGTTGGT
TGGTCAAGTCCTGGTCGTCGGTGCTGACGCGGGCATAGCCCAGCAGGCCAGCGGCGGCGCTCTTGTTCAT
GGCGTAATGTCTCCGGTTCTAGTCGCAAGTATTCTACTTTATGCGACTAAAACACGCGACAAGAAAACGC
CAGGAAAAGGGCAGGGCGGCAGCCTGTCGCGTAACTTAGGACTTGTGCGACATGTCGTTTTCAGAAGACG
GCTGCACTGAACGTCAGAAGCCGACTGCACTATAGCAGCGGAGGGGTTGGATCAAAGTACTTTGATCCCG
AGGGGAACCCTGTGGTTGGCATGCACATACAAATGGACGAACGGATAAACCTTTTCACGCCCTTTTAAAT
ATCCGATTATTCTAATAAACGCTCTTTTCTCTTAGGTTTACCCGCCAATATATCCTGTCAAACACTGATA
GTTTAATTCCCGATCTAGTAACATAGATGACACCGCGCGCGATAATTTATCCTAGTTTGCGCGCTATATT
TTGTTTTCTATCGCGTATTAAATGTATAATTGCGGGACTCTAATCATAAAAACCCATCTCATAAATAACG
TCATGCATTACATGTTAATTATTACATGCTTAACGTAATTCAACAGAAATTATATGATAATCATCGCAAG
ACCGGCAACAGGATTCAATCTTAAGAAACTTTATTGCCAAATGTTTGAACGATCGGGGAAATTCGAGCTG
GTCACCAATTCACACGTGATGGTGATGGTGATGGCTAGCGTTCTTGTAGCCGAAATCTGGAATGTTGGTC
CAGCGCTCGCGAAAGACGTGCGCGGCGAGCTTCGGCTTGCGGTCACGAGTGAACACGCCCTTCTTGTTTC
CTTGGACGCGCATCACGCCCTGAGAGGTCGCGAAGTCCGCGAAGTTCCACGCTTGCTCACCCACGAAGTT
CTCAAACTCATCGAACACGACGTGGTTCGCCTGGTAGTACTCGACTTGATATTCCTCGGTGAACATCACT
GGATCAATGTCGTGAAAGCCCGCAACGGTGTCTGCGCCGTACTCAGTGATCATGATCGGCTTTCCTGGGC
AACGCTTGTTCCACGCGTGAAATTCCTGGCGGAGATGGACTTTGGCCGCTTCGAGATCACCGCCATCGAA
GTACCATCCGTTATAGCGATTGAGCGCGATGACGTCAATCAGTTCGGCGACTTTGTCCGTCTCCGGGGTA
GCCATCACAAACAGCACGATCGTGACCGGACGCTTCTGTGGGTCGAGTTCCTTGGTCAGCTCCACCAACG
GCTTGAAGTACTCGTACGCGCCCTCTTCCTCAGTCGCCGCCTCGTTGGCGATGCTCCACATCACGACGCT
TGGATGGTTCTTGTCACGAGACACCAGTTCACGGAGAACGTCTTGATGGTGCTCAAACGTCCGAATCTTC
TCCCAGGTACTGACGCGCTCGCTGCCTTCGCCGAGTCCCGTGGTGGCCATGAAGTTGAGGTGCACGCCAA
CTGCCGGAGTCTCGTCGATCACGACCAGACCCTCGCGATCCGCAAGACGCATCAACTCTTCAGAGTACGG
ATAGTGTGCGGTCCGGAAGCTGTTGGCGCCGATCCATTTGAGGATATTGAAATCCATCACATTGCTCGCT
TCGTTAAAGCCACGGCCGTTGATAGGAGTGTCCTCATGTTTGCCAAAGCCCTTGAAGTAGAACGGTTTGT
TGTTGATGAGGAACTTGCCGTCGTTGACTTCCACGGTCCGCACGCCGAACGGCTCTTCATAGACATCGAT
GGTCAGTCCGTCGTTCACCAGTTCCACTTTGATCTGGTAGAGATACGTGTTCAGTGGTTCCCAGAGGATG
ACATTCGGAATCTCCACGTTACCGCTCAGGCCCTCGGTGCTTGCGACCACTTTGCCTTCCTCATCCACGA
CCGACACTTTCACGGTCTCGGCTTTGCCTTGAAAGTCCACCGTATAGGTCACAGTCCCGGTTGGGCCATT
GAAGTCGGTCACAACCGAGATGTCCTCGACGTACGTAAACGGGGTCGTGTAGATTTTCACCGGACGGTGC
AGGCCTGCATAGTTGAAGAAGTCGAAGTTCGGCTTGTTACGAATGACTTTTCCGAGGCCCTCTTCGTGGC
GCTCGCTGTACAGCCCCACCGGGAGGGTGCTATCGTCGAGGATGTTGTCCACGGCGACGGTGACGCGATT
CATGCCATCACGCAGCGAGTTGTTGATTTCCGCTTCGAATGGCAGGAATCCGCCCTTGTGCTCCACGACC
AGCTCACCATTGACATAGACAATTGCTTTGTGAGTTGCAGAGCCGAAGCGGAGCACGATACGCTGATCCT
TCAGATAGGCCGGCACCGTGAACTCACGTTCGTACCAGACATATCCGATATGGTTGCGGATTTCCTTGGT
CACGCCAATGTCATTGTAACTGCTTGGGACGGCCATACTAATAGTGTCGGTCAGCTTGCTTTCGTACCAC
TTCTCTTCCAGTCCTTTCCCGTAGTCCAGCTTGAAGTTCCAGACGCCATTGAGGTCGAAGACGCCACGGG
TCTCGGTGTTGATCGGGTACAGACTAGTTCGTCGGTTCTGTAACTATCATCATCATCATAGACACACGAA
ATAAAGTAATCAGATTATCAGTTAAAGCTATGTAATATTTACACCATAACCAATCAATTAAAAAATAGAT
CAGTTTAAAGAAAGATCAAAGCTCAAAAAAATAAAAAGAGAAAAGGGTCCTAACCAAGAAAATGAAGGAG
AAAAACTAGAAATTTACCCTCAGATCTACCATG
